Addgene plasmid #232157: pEvol-MmKlacRS1
Purpose: Site-specific incorporation of L-lactyl-lysine into target proteins in E. coli cells.
Depositing lab: Nanxi Wang. Depositing organization: Nanjing University of Chinese Medicine. Publication: Genetic code expansion reveals site-specific lactylation in living cells reshapes protein functions. Shao C, Tang S, Yu S, Liu C, Zhang Y, Wan T, He Z, Yuan Q, Wu S, Zhang H, Wan N, Zhan M, Tan RX, Hao H, Ye H, Wang N. Nat Commun. 2025 Jan 8;16(1):227. doi: 10.1038/s41467-024-55165-2. PubMed 39779673.
Backbone
  Vector backbone: pEvol
  Vector type: Bacterial Expression, Synthetic Biology
Growth in bacteria
  Bacterial resistance: Chloramphenicol, 25 μg/mL
  Growth temperature: 37°C
  Growth strain: DH5alpha
  Copy number: Unknown
Gene/Insert
  Gene/Insert name: KlacRS1
  Species: Synthetic
  Cloning method: Ligation Independent Cloning
  Sequencing primers: 5′ atgccatagcatttttatcc; 3′ cctgatacagattaaatc
Terms and licenses: Academic/Nonprofit Terms; Industry Terms: Not Available to Industry
How to cite: pEvol-MmKlacRS1 was a gift from Nanxi Wang (Addgene plasmid # 232157 ; http://n2t.net/addgene:232157 ; RRID:Addgene_232157)
