[The description below was written by a language model from this plasmid's Addgene catalogue record and pLannotate feature annotations shown in this document.]
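Description:
pEvol-MmKlacRS1 is a 5,652-nt bacterial expression plasmid built on the pEvol backbone for genetic code expansion in E. coli. It supplies an engineered aminoacyl-tRNA synthetase, and apparently its partner tRNA, so that L-lactyl-lysine can be incorporated site-specifically into target proteins. The plasmid replicates from the medium-copy p15A origin, which is compatible with ColE1-type plasmids. This allows it to be co-maintained with a separate expression vector carrying the gene of interest. Selection is by chloramphenicol, through a cat gene driven by its own promoter. Short fragment hits to an RSF origin, IS1 and the tet promoter are also annotated and look like backbone remnants rather than functional parts.

The payload is KlacRS1, listed as a synthetic insert. The feature table matches it to the Methanosarcina mazei pyrrolysyl-tRNA synthetase (pylS), consistent with the "Mm" in the name, so it appears to be a PylRS variant that accepts lactyl-lysine. The record does not list the specific mutations. The synthetase coding sequence sits downstream of the araBAD promoter, with the araC regulator transcribed divergently, making its expression arabinose-inducible. A short tag-like fragment, possibly a His tag, follows the coding sequence. Next come a region matching 5S rRNA and part of the rrnB T1 terminator, which together end transcription. A separate tRNA gene is annotated further downstream. It is presumably the cognate pyrrolysine tRNA that decodes the amber (UAG) stop codon, although neither its identity nor its promoter is stated.

In typical use, the target gene carries an in-frame amber codon at the desired position. The synthetase charges the suppressor tRNA with lactyl-lysine, yielding homogeneously lactylated protein for studying how this modification affects protein function.
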