Features (pLannotate 1.2.2; 13 found; start..end, strand, type, name):
      1..879     -  CDS            araC: L-arabinose regulatory protein; araC
    906..1190    +  promoter       araBAD promoter: araBAD; promoter of the L-arabinose operon of E. coli; the araC regulatory gene is transcribed in the opposite direction (Guzman et al., 1995)
   1227..2588    +  CDS            pylS: PYLS_METMA - Experimental evidence at protein level: Swiss-Prot protein existence level 1. Catalyzes the attachment of pyrrolysine to tRNA(Pyl). Pyrrolysine is a lysine derivative encoded by the termination codon UAG. From Methanosarcina mazei (strain ATCC BAA-159 / DSM 3647 / Goe1 / Go1 / JCM 11833 / OCM 88) (Methanosarcina frisia).
   2598..2615    +  CDS            capTEV™ (fragment): composite tag for in vivo biotinylation, TEV protease cleavage, and 6xHis tagging
   2722..2837    +  ncRNA          5S rRNA: Accession: RF00001 - 5S ribosomal RNA
   2841..2878    +  terminator     rrnB T1 terminator (fragment): transcription terminator T1 from the E. coli rrnB gene
   3445..3513    +  ncRNA          tRNA: Accession: RF00005 - tRNA
   3674..4333    -  CDS            CmR: chloramphenicol acetyltransferase; cat; confers resistance to chloramphenicol
   4334..4436    -  promoter       cat promoter: promoter of the E. coli cat gene encoding chloramphenicol acetyltransferase
   4557..4700    +  mobile_element IS1 (fragment): prokaryotic transposable element IS1
   4819..4874    -  rep_origin     RSF ori (fragment): Plasmids containing the RSF 1030 origin of replication can be propagated in E. coli cells that contain additional plasmids with compatible origins.
   4962..5507    -  rep_origin     p15A ori: Plasmids containing the medium-copy-number p15A origin of replication can be propagated in E. coli cells that contain a second plasmid with the ColE1 origin.
   5619..5643    +  promoter       tet promoter (fragment): E. coli promoter for tetracycline efflux protein gene
>Addgene plasmid #232157 | pEvol-MmKlacRS1 | addgene full sequence | sequence record 477156 | Addgene NGS Result
TTATGACAACTTGACGGCTACATCATTCACTTTTTCTTCACAACCGGCACGGAACTCGCTCGGGCTGGCC
CCGGTGCATTTTTTAAATACCCGCGAGAAATAGAGTTGATCGTCAAAACCAACATTGCGACCGACGGTGG
CGATAGGCATCCGGGTGGTGCTCAAAAGCAGCTTCGCCTGGCTGATACGTTGGTCCTCGCGCCAGCTTAA
GACGCTAATCCCTAACTGCTGGCGGAAAAGATGTGACAGACGCGACGGCGACAAGCAAACATGCTGTGCG
ACGCTGGCGATATCAAAATTGCTGTCTGCCAGGTGATCGCTGATGTACTGACAAGCCTCGCGTACCCGAT
TATCCATCGGTGGATGGAGCGACTCGTTAATCGCTTCCATGCGCCGCAGTAACAATTGCTCAAGCAGATT
TATCGCCAGCAGCTCCGAATAGCGCCCTTCCCCTTGCCCGGCGTTAATGATTTGCCCAAACAGGTCGCTG
AAATGCGGCTGGTGCGCTTCATCCGGGCGAAAGAACCCCGTATTGGCAAATATTGACGGCCAGTTAAGCC
ATTCATGCCAGTAGGCGCGCGGACGAAAGTAAACCCACTGGTGATACCATTCGCGAGCCTCCGGATGACG
ACCGTAGTGATGAATCTCTCCTGGCGGGAACAGCAAAATATCACTCGGTCGGCAAACAAATTCTCGTCCC
TGATTTTTCACCACCCCCTGACCGCGAATGGTGAGATTGAGAATATAACCTTTCATTCCCAGCGGTCGGT
CGATAAAAAAATCGAGATAACCGTTGGCCTCAATCGGCGTTAAACCCGCCACCAGATGGGCATTAAACGA
GTATCCCGGCAGCAGGGGATCATTTTGCGCTTCAGCCATACTTTTCATACTCCCGCCATTCAGAGAAGAA
ACCAATTGTCCATATTGCATCAGACATTGCCGTCACTGCGTCTTTTACTGGCTCTTCTCGCTAACCAAAC
CGGTAACCCCGCTTATTAAAAGCATTCTGTAACAAAGCGGGACCAAAGCCATGACAAAAACGCGTAACAA
AAGTGTCTATAATCACGGCAGAAAAGTCCACATTGATTATTTGCACGGCGTCACACTTTGCTATGCCATA
GCATTTTTATCCATAAGATTAGCGGATCCTACCTGACGCTTTTTATCGCAACTCTCTACTGTTTCTCCAT
ACCCGTTTTTTTGGGCTAACAGGAGGAATTACTAGTATGGATAAAAAGCCTTTGAACACTCTGATTTCTG
CGACCGGTCTGTGGATGTCCCGCACCGGCACCATCCACAAAATCAAACACCATGAAGTTAGCCGTTCCAA
AATCTACATTGAAATGGCTTGCGGCGATCACCTGGTTGTCAACAACTCCCGTTCTTCTCGTACCGCTCGC
GCACTGCGCCACCACAAATATCGCAAAACCTGCAAACGTTGCCGTGTTAGCGATGAGGACCTGAACAAAT
TCCTGACCAAAGCTAACGAGGATCAGACCTCCGTAAAAGTGAAGGTAGTAAGCGCTCCGACCCGTACTAA
AAAGGCTATGCCAAAAAGCGTGGCCCGTGCCCCGAAACCTCTGGAAAACACCGAGGCGGCTCAGGCTCAA
CCATCCGGTTCTAAATTTTCTCCGGCGATCCCAGTGTCCACCCAAGAATCTGTTTCCGTACCAGCAAGCG
TGTCTACCAGCATTAGCAGCATTTCTACCGGTGCTACCGCTTCTGCGCTGGTAAAAGGTAACACTAACCC
GATTACTAGCATGTCTGCACCGGTACAGGCAAGCGCCCCAGCTCTGACTAAATCCCAGACGGACCGTCTG
GAGGTGCTGCTGAACCCAAAGGATGAAATCTCTCTGAACAGCGGCAAGCCTTTCCGTGAGCTGGAAAGCG
AGCTGCTGTCTCGTCGTAAAAAGGATCTGCAACAGATCTACGCTGAGGAACGCGAGAACTATCTGGGTAA
GCTGGAGCGCGAAATTACTCGCTTCTTCGTGGATCGCGGTTTCCTGGAGATCAAATCTCCGATTCTGATT
CCGCTGGAATACATTGAACGTATGGGCATCGATAATGATACCGAACTGTCTAAACAGATCTTCCGTGTGG
ATAAAAACTTCTGTCTGCGTCCGATGATGGCCCCGAACCTGCTGAACTATGCGCGTAAACTGGACCGTGC
CCTGCCGGACCCGATCAAAATTTTCGAGATCGGTCCTTGCTACCGTAAAGAGTCCGACGGTAAAGAGCAC
CTGGAAGAATTCACCATGCTGAACTTCTTTCAGATGGGTAGCGGTTGCACGCGTGAAAACCTGGAATCCA
TTATCACCGACTTCCTGAATCACCTGGGTATCGATTTCAAAATTGTTGGTGACAGCTGTATGGTGTATGG
CGATACGCTGGATGTTATGCACGGCGATCTGGAGCTGTCTTCCGCAGTAGTGGGCCCAATCCCGCTGGAT
CGTGAGTGGGGTATCGACAAACCTTGGATCGGTGCGGGTTTTGGTCTGGAGCGTCTGCTGAAAGTAAAAC
ACGACTTCAAGAACATCAAACGTGCTGCACGTTCCGAGTCCTATTACAATGGTATTTCTACTAACCTGTA
AGTCGACCATCATCATCATCATCATTGAGTTTAAACGGTCTCCAGCTTGGCTGTTTTGGCGGATGAGAGA
AGATTTTCAGCCTGATACAGATTAAATCAGAACGCAGAAGCGGTCTGATAAAACAGAATTTGCCTGGCGG
CAGTAGCGCGGTGGTCCCACCTGACCCCATGCCGAACTCAGAAGTGAAACGCCGTAGCGCCGATGGTAGT
GTGGGGTCTCCCCATGCGAGAGTAGGGAACTGCCAGGCATCAAATAAAACGAAAGGCTCAGTCGAAAGAC
TGGGCCTTGTTTGTGAGCTCCCGGTCATCAATCATCCCCATAATCCTTGTTAGATTATCAATTTTAAAAA
ACTAACAGTTGTCAGCCTGTCCCGCTTTAATATCATACGCCGTTATACGTTGTTTACGCTTTGAGGAATC
CCATATGATACGCGGCCGCTTTCAAACGCTAAATTGCCTGATGCGCTACGCTTATCAGGCCTACATGATC
TCTGCAATATATTGAGTTTGCGTGCTTTTGTAGGCCGGATAAGGCGTTCACGCCGCATCCGGCAAGAAAC
AGCAAACAATCCAAAACGCCGCGTTCAGCGGCGTTTTTTCTGCTTTTCTTCGCGAATTAATTCCGCTTCG
CAACATGTGAGCACCGGTTTATTGACTACCGGAAGCAGTGTGACCGTGTGCTTCTCAAATGCCTGAGGCC
AGTTTGCTCAGGCTCTCCCCGTGGAGGTAATAATTGACGATATGATCAGTGCACGGCTAACTAAGCGGCC
TGCTGACTTTCTCGCCGATCAAAAGGCATTTTGCTATTAAGGGATTGACGAGGGCGTATCTGCGCAGTAA
GATGCGCCCCGCATTGGAAACCTGATCATGTAGATCGAATGGACTCTAAATCCGTTCAGCCGGGTTAGAT
TCCCGGGGTTTCCGCCAAATTCGAAAAGCCTGCTCAACGAGCAGGCTTTTTTGCATGCTCGAGCAGCTCA
GGGTCGAATTTGCTTTCGAATTTCTGCCATTCATCCGCTTATTATCACTTATTCAGGCGTAGCAACCAGG
CGTTTAAGGGCACCAATAACTGCCTTAAAAAAATTACGCCCCGCCCTGCCACTCATCGCAGTACTGTTGT
AATTCATTAAGCATTCTGCCGACATGGAAGCCATCACAAACGGCATGATGAACCTGAATCGCCAGCGGCA
TCAGCACCTTGTCGCCTTGCGTATAATATTTGCCCATGGTGAAAACGGGGGCGAAGAAGTTGTCCATATT
GGCCACGTTTAAATCAAAACTGGTGAAACTCACCCAGGGATTGGCTGAGACGAAAAACATATTCTCAATA
AACCCTTTAGGGAAATAGGCCAGGTTTTCACCGTAACACGCCACATCTTGCGAATATATGTGTAGAAACT
GCCGGAAATCGTCGTGGTATTCACTCCAGAGCGATGAAAACGTTTCAGTTTGCTCATGGAAAACGGTGTA
ACAAGGGTGAACACTATCCCATATCACCAGCTCACCGTCTTTCATTGCCATACGGAATTCCGGATGAGCA
TTCATCAGGCGGGCAAGAATGTGAATAAAGGCCGGATAAAACTTGTGCTTATTTTTCTTTACGGTCTTTA
AAAAGGCCGTAATATCCAGCTGAACGGTCTGGTTATAGGTACATTGAGCAACTGACTGAAATGCCTCAAA
ATGTTCTTTACGATGCCATTGGGATATATCAACGGTGGTATATCCAGTGATTTTTTTCTCCATTTTAGCT
TCCTTAGCTCCTGAAAATCTCGATAACTCAAAAAATACGCCCGGTAGTGATCTTATTTCATTATGGTGAA
AGTTGGAACCTCTTACGTGCCGATCAACGTCTCATTTTCGCCAAAAGTTGGCCCAGGGCTTCCCGGTATC
AACAGGGACACCAGGATTTATTTATTCTGCGAAGTGATCTTCCGTCACAGGTATTTATTCGGCGCAAAGT
GCGTCGGGTGATGCTGCCAACTTACTGATTTAGTGTATGATGGTGTTTTTGAGGTGCTCCAGTGGCTTCT
GTTTCTATCAGCTGTCCCTCCTGTTCAGCTACTGACGGGGTGGTGCGTAACGGCAAAAGCACCGCCGGAC
ATCAGCGCTAGCGGAGTGTATACTGGCTTACTATGTTGGCACTGATGAGGGTGTCAGTGAAGTGCTTCAT
GTGGCAGGAGAAAAAAGGCTGCACCGGTGCGTCAGCAGAATATGTGATACAGGATATATTCCGCTTCCTC
GCTCACTGACTCGCTACGCTCGGTCGTTCGACTGCGGCGAGCGGAAATGGCTTACGAACGGGGCGGAGAT
TTCCTGGAAGATGCCAGGAAGATACTTAACAGGGAAGTGAGAGGGCCGCGGCAAAGCCGTTTTTCCATAG
GCTCCGCCCCCCTGACAAGCATCACGAAATCTGACGCTCAAATCAGTGGTGGCGAAACCCGACAGGACTA
TAAAGATACCAGGCGTTTCCCCCTGGCGGCTCCCTCGTGCGCTCTCCTGTTCCTGCCTTTCGGTTTACCG
GTGTCATTCCGCTGTTATGGCCGCGTTTGTCTCATTCCACGCCTGACACTCAGTTCCGGGTAGGCAGTTC
GCTCCAAGCTGGACTGTATGCACGAACCCCCCGTTCAGTCCGACCGCTGCGCCTTATCCGGTAACTATCG
TCTTGAGTCCAACCCGGAAAGACATGCAAAAGCACCACTGGCAGCAGCCACTGGTAATTGATTTAGAGGA
GTTAGTCTTGAAGTCATGCGCCGGTTAAGGCTAAACTGAAAGGACAAGTTTTGGTGACTGCGCTCCTCCA
AGCCAGTTACCTCGGTTCAAAGAGTTGGTAGCTCAGAGAACCTTCGAAAAACCGCCCTGCAAGGCGGTTT
TTTCGTTTTCAGAGCAAGAGATTACGCGCAGACCAAAACGATCTCAAGAAGATCATCTTATTAATCAGAT
AAAATATTTCTAGATTTCAGTGCAATTTATCTCTTCAAATGTAGCACCTGAAGTCAGCCCCATACGATAT
AAGTTGTAATTCTCATGTTTGACAGCTTATCATCGATAAGCTTGGTACCCAA
